>Addgene plasmid #66984 | MSCV PIG Erg | addgene full sequence | sequence record 135291 | Addgene assembled full plasmid sequence
TGAAAGACCCCACCTGTAGGTTTGGCAAGCTAGCTTAAGTAACGCCATTTTGCAAGGCATGGAAAATACA
TAACTGAGAATAGAGAAGTTCAGATCAAGGTTAGGAACAGAGAGACAGCAGAATATGGGCCAAACAGGAT
ATCTGTGGTAAGCAGTTCCTGCCCCGGCTCAGGGCCAAGAACAGATGGTCCCCAGATGCGGTCCCGCCCT
CAGCAGTTTCTAGAGAACCATCAGATGTTTCCAGGGTGCCCCAAGGACCTGAAATGACCCTGTGCCTTAT
TTGAACTAACCAATCAGTTCGCTTCTCGCTTCTGTTCGCGCGCTTCTGCTCCCCGAGCTCAATAAAAGAG
CCCACAACCCCTCACTCGGCGCGCCAGTCCTCCGATAGACTGCGTCGCCCGGGTACCCGTATTCCCAATA
AAGCCTCTTGCTGTTTGCATCCGAATCGTGGACTCGCTGATCCTTGGGAGGGTCTCCTCAGATTGATTGA
CTGCCCACCTCGGGGGTCTTTCATTTGGAGGTTCCACCGAGATTTGGAGACCCCTGCCCAGGGACCACCG
ACCCCCCCGCCGGGAGGTAAGCTGGCCAGCGGTCGTTTCGTGTCTGTCTCTGTCTTTGTGCGTGTTTGTG
CCGGCATCTAATGTTTGCGCCTGCGTCTGTACTAGTTAGCTAACTAGCTCTGTATCTGGCGGACCCGTGG
TGGAACTGACGAGTTCTGAACACCCGGCCGCAACCCTGGGAGACGTCCCAGGGACTTTGGGGGCCGTTTT
TGTGGCCCGACCTGAGGAAGGGAGTCGATGTGGAATCCGACCCCGTCAGGATATGTGGTTCTGGTAGGAG
ACGAGAACCTAAAACAGTTCCCGCCTCCGTCTGAATTTTTGCTTTCGGTTTGGAACCGAAGCCGCGCGTC
TTGTCTGCTGCAGCGCTGCAGCATCGTTCTGTGTTGTCTCTGTCTGACTGTGTTTCTGTATTTGTCTGAA
AATTAGGGCCAGACTGTTACCACTCCCTTAAGTTTGACCTTAGGTCACTGGAAAGATGTCGAGCGGATCG
CTCACAACCAGTCGGTAGATGTCAAGAAGAGACGTTGGGTTACCTTCTGCTCTGCAGAATGGCCAACCTT
TAACGTCGGATGGCCGCGAGACGGCACCTTTAACCGAGACCTCATCACCCAGGTTAAGATCAAGGTCTTT
TCACCTGGCCCGCATGGACACCCAGACCAGGTCCCCTACATCGTGACCTGGGAAGCCTTGGCTTTTGACC
CCCCTCCCTGGGTCAAGCCCTTTGTACACCCTAAGCCTCCGCCTCCTCTTCCTCCATCCGCCCCGTCTCT
CCCCCTTGAACCTCCTCGTTCGACCCCGCCTCGATCCTCCCTTTATCCAGCCCTCACTCCTTCTCTAGGC
GCCGGAATTAGATCTGCCAGCATGATCCAGACTGTACCTGACCCAGCAGCTCATATTAAGGAGGCCTTGT
CAGTTGTGAGCGAGGACCAGTCACTATTTGAGTGTGCCTACGGAACGCCACACCTGGCTAAGACAGAGAT
GACCGCATCCTCTTCCAGTGACTATGGCCAGACATCCAAGATGAGTCCCAGAGTCCCTCAGCAGGACTGG
CTGTCTCAAGCCCCAGCCAGGGTCACCATCAAGATGGAGTGCAACCCTAGTCAGGTGAATGGTTCCAGGA
ACTCACCTGATGAGTGCAGTGTGAACAAAGGTGGGAAGATGGTGGGCAGCCCGGATACTGTGGGGATGAG
CTACGGCAGCTACATGGAGGAGAAGCATGTGCCGCCTCCCAATATGACCACAAATGAGCGCAGAGTGATC
GTCCCTGCAGATCCTACTCTGTGGAGCACAGACCATGTCCGACAGTGGCTGGAGTGGGCGGTGAAAGAAT
ATGGCCTCCTCGATGTGGACGTCTTACTATTTCAGAATATCGATGGGAAGGAGCTGTGCAAGATGACAAA
GGATGACTTCCAGCGGCTCACGCCGAGCTACAATGCCGACATTCTTCTCTCACATCTCCACTACCTCAGA
GAGACTCCCCTTCCACATCTGACTTCCGATGACGTTGATAAGGCTTTACAAAACTCTCCACGGTTAATGC
ATGCCAGAAACACAGGGGGTGCAGCTTTTATTTTCCCAAATACTTCAGTATATCCCGAAGCTACGCAAAG
AATTACAACTAGGCCAGATTTACCTTATGAGCCTCCCAGGAGATCAGCCTGGACCGGCCACAGCCACCTC
ACCCCTCAGTCCAAAGCTGCTCAGCCATCTCCCTCTGCAGTGCCCAAAACTGAAGACCAGCGTCCTCAGT
TAGATCCTTACCAGATCCTGGGACCGACCAGTAGCCGCCTTGCTAATCCAGGTAGTGGCCAGATCCAGCT
GTGGCAGTTCCTGCTCGAACTCCTGTCAGACAGCTCCAACTCCAACTGCATCACCTGGGAAGGCACCAAC
GGGGAGTTCAAGATGACAGACCCGGACGAGGTGGCTCGGCGCTGGGGGGAGAGGAAGAGCAAGCCCAACA
TGAACTATGACAAGCTCAGCCGCGCCCTCCGCTACTACTACGACAAAAACATCATGACCAAGGTGCACGG
GAAGCGCTACGCCTACAAGTTTGACTTCCACGGGATTGCCCAGGCCCTGCAGCCCCACCCTCCTGAGTCG
TCCCTGTACAAGTACCCCTCCGACCTGCCATACATGGGCTCCTATCACGCCCACCCCCAGAAGATGAACT
TTGTGTCTCCCCACCCTCCCGCTCTCCCAGTCACATCTTCCAGTTTCTTTGCTTCCCCGAACCCATACTG
GAATTCACCGACTGGGGGCATCTACCCGAACACTAGGCTCCCAGCCAGCCATATGCCCTCTCACCTGGGC
ACCTACTACTAGCAATTCTACCGGGTAGGGGAGGCGCTTTTCCCAAGGCAGTCTGGAGCATGCGCTTTAG
CAGCCCCGCTGGGCACTTGGCGCTACACAAGTGGCCTCTGGCCTCGCACACATTCCACATCCACCGGTAG
GCGCCAACCGGCTCCGTTCTTTGGTGGCCCCTTCGCGCCACCTTCTACTCCTCCCCTAGTCAGGAAGTTC
CCCCCCGCCCCGCAGCTCGCGTCGTGCAGGACGTGACAAATGGAAGTAGCACGTCTCACTAGTCTCGTGC
AGATGGACAGCACCGCTGAGCAATGGAAGCGGGTAGGCCTTTGGGGCAGCGGCCAATAGCAGCTTTGCTC
CTTCGCTTTCTGGGCTCAGAGGCTGGGAAGGGGTGGGTCCGGGGGCGGGCTCAGGGGCGGGCTCAGGGGC
GGGGCGGGCGCCCGAAGGTCCTCCGGAGGCCCGGCATTCTGCACGCTTCAAAAGCGCACGTCTGCCGCGC
TGTTCTCCTCTTCCTCATCTCCGGGCCTTTCGACCTGCAGCCCAAGCTTACCATGACCGAGTACAAGCCC
ACGGTGCGCCTCGCCACCCGCGACGACGTCCCCAGGGCCGTACGCACCCTCGCCGCCGCGTTCGCCGACT
ACCCCGCCACGCGCCACACCGTCGATCCGGACCGCCACATCGAGCGGGTCACCGAGCTGCAAGAACTCTT
CCTCACGCGCGTCGGGCTCGACATCGGCAAGGTGTGGGTCGCGGACGACGGCGCCGCGGTGGCGGTCTGG
ACCACGCCGGAGAGCGTCGAAGCGGGGGCGGTGTTCGCCGAGATCGGCCCGCGCATGGCCGAGTTGAGCG
GTTCCCGGCTGGCCGCGCAGCAACAGATGGAAGGCCTCCTGGCGCCGCACCGGCCCAAGGAGCCCGCGTG
GTTCCTGGCCACCGTCGGCGTCTCGCCCGACCACCAGGGCAAGGGTCTGGGCAGCGCCGTCGTGCTCCCC
GGAGTGGAGGCGGCCGAGCGCGCCGGGGTGCCCGCCTTCCTGGAGACCTCCGCGCCCCGCAACCTCCCCT
TCTACGAGCGGCTCGGCTTCACCGTCACCGCCGACGTCGAGGTGCCCGAAGGACCGCGCACCTGGTGCAT
GACCCGCAAGCCCGGTGCCTGACGCCCGCCCCACGACCCGCAGCGCCCGACCGAAAGGAGCGCACGACCC
CATGCATCCAATTCCGCCCCCCCCCCCTAACGTTACTGGCCGAAGCCGCTTGGAATAAGGCCGGTGTGCG
TTTGTCTATATGTTATTTTCCACCATATTGCCGTCTTTTGGCAATGTGAGGGCCCGGAAACCTGGCCCTG
TCTTCTTGACGAGCATTCCTAGGGGTCTTTCCCCTCTCGCCAAAGGAATGCAAGGTCTGTTGAATGTCGT
GAAGGAAGCAGTTCCTCTGGAAGCTTCTTGAAGACAAACAACGTCTGTAGCGACCCTTTGCAGGCAGCGG
AACCCCCCACCTGGCGACAGGTGCCTCTGCGGCCAAAAGCCACGTGTATAAGATACACCTGCAAAGGCGG
CACAACCCCAGTGCCACGTTGTGAGTTGGATAGTTGTGGAAAGAGTCAAATGGCTCTCCTCAAGCGTATT
CAACAAGGGGCTGAAGGATGCCCAGAAGGTACCCCATTGTATGGGATCTGATCTGGGGCCTCGGTGCACA
TGCTTTACATGTGTTTAGTCGAGGTTAAAAAAACGTCTAGGCCCCCCGAACCACGGGGACGTGGTTTTCC
TTTGAAAAACACGATGATAATATGGCCACAACCATGGTGAGCAAGGGCGAGGAGCTGTTCACCGGGGTGG
TGCCCATCCTGGTCGAGCTGGACGGCGACGTAAACGGCCACAAGTTCAGCGTGTCTGGCGAGGGCGAGGG
CGATGCCACCTACGGCAAGCTGACCCTGAAGTTCATCTGCACCACCGGCAAGCTGCCCGTGCCCTGGCCC
ACCCTCGTGACCACCCTGACCTACGGCGTGCAGTGCTTCAGCCGCTACCCCGACCACATGAAGCAGCACG
ACTTCTTCAAGTCCGCCATGCCCGAAGGCTACGTCCAGGAGCGCACCATCTTCTTCAAGGACGACGGCAA
CTACAAGACCCGCGCCGAGGTGAAGTTCGAGGGCGACACCCTGGTGAACCGCATCGAGCTGAAGGGCATC
GACTTCAAGGAGGACGGCAACATCCTGGGGCACAAGCTGGAGTACAACTACAACAGCCACAACGTCTATA
TCATGGCCGACAAGCAGAAGAACGGCATCAAGGCGAACTTCAAGATCCGCCACAACATCGAGGACGGCAG
CGTGCAGCTCGCCGACCACTACCAGCAGAACACCCCCATCGGCGACGGCCCCGTGCTGCTGCCCGACAAC
CACTACCTGAGCACCCAGTCCGCCCTGAGCAAAGACCCCAACGAGAAGCGCGATCACATGGTCCTGCTGG
AGTTCGTGACCGCCGCCGGGATCACTCTCGGCATGGACGAGCTGTACAAGTAATGAATTAATTAAGAATT
ATCAAGCTTATCGATACCGTCGACCTGCAGCCAAGCTTATCGATAAAATAAAAGATTTTATTTAGTCTCC
AGAAAAAGGGGGGAATGAAAGACCCCACCTGTAGGTTTGGCAAGCTAGCTTAAGTAACGCCATTTTGCAA
GGCATGGAAAATACATAACTGAGAATAGAGAAGTTCAGATCAAGGTTAGGAACAGAGAGACAGCAGAATA
TGGGCCAAACAGGATATCTGTGGTAAGCAGTTCCTGCCCCGGCTCAGGGCCAAGAACAGATGGTCCCCAG
ATGCGGTCCCGCCCTCAGCAGTTTCTAGAGAACCATCAGATGTTTCCAGGGTGCCCCAAGGACCTGAAAT
GACCCTGTGCCTTATTTGAACTAACCAATCAGTTCGCTTCTCGCTTCTGTTCGCGCGCTTCTGCTCCCCG
AGCTCAATAAAAGAGCCCACAACCCCTCACTCGGCGCGCCAGTCCTCCGATAGACTGCGTCGCCCGGGTA
CCCGTGTATCCAATAAACCCTCTTGCAGTTGCATCCGACTTGTGGTCTCGCTGTTCCTTGGGAGGGTCTC
CTCTGAGTGATTGACTACCCGTCAGCGGGGGTCTTTCATGGGTAACAGTTTCTTGAAGTTGGAGAACAAC
ATTCTGAGGGTAGGAGTCGAATATTAAGTAATCCTGACTCAATTAGCCACTGTTTTGAATCCACATACTC
CAATACTCCTGAAATAGTTCATTATGGACAGCGCAGAAGAGCTGGGGAGAATTAATTCGTAATCATGGTC
ATAGCTGTTTCCTGTGTGAAATTGTTATCCGCTCACAATTCCACACAACATACGAGCCGGAAGCATAAAG
TGTAAAGCCTGGGGTGCCTAATGAGTGAGCTAACTCACATTAATTGCGTTGCGCTCACTGCCCGCTTTCC
AGTCGGGAAACCTGTCGTGCCAGCTGCATTAATGAATCGGCCAACGCGCGGGGAGAGGCGGTTTGCGTAT
TGGGCGCTCTTCCGCTTCCTCGCTCACTGACTCGCTGCGCTCGGTCGTTCGGCTGCGGCGAGCGGTATCA
GCTCACTCAAAGGCGGTAATACGGTTATCCACAGAATCAGGGGATAACGCAGGAAAGAACATGTGAGCAA
AAGGCCAGCAAAAGGCCAGGAACCGTAAAAAGGCCGCGTTGCTGGCGTTTTTCCATAGGCTCCGCCCCCC
TGACGAGCATCACAAAAATCGACGCTCAAGTCAGAGGTGGCGAAACCCGACAGGACTATAAAGATACCAG
GCGTTTCCCCCTGGAAGCTCCCTCGTGCGCTCTCCTGTTCCGACCCTGCCGCTTACCGGATACCTGTCCG
CCTTTCTCCCTTCGGGAAGCGTGGCGCTTTCTCATAGCTCACGCTGTAGGTATCTCAGTTCGGTGTAGGT
CGTTCGCTCCAAGCTGGGCTGTGTGCACGAACCCCCCGTTCAGCCCGACCGCTGCGCCTTATCCGGTAAC
TATCGTCTTGAGTCCAACCCGGTAAGACACGACTTATCGCCACTGGCAGCAGCCACTGGTAACAGGATTA
GCAGAGCGAGGTATGTAGGCGGTGCTACAGAGTTCTTGAAGTGGTGGCCTAACTACGGCTACACTAGAAG
GACAGTATTTGGTATCTGCGCTCTGCTGAAGCCAGTTACCTTCGGAAAAAGAGTTGGTAGCTCTTGATCC
GGCAAACAAACCACCGCTGGTAGCGGTGGTTTTTTTGTTTGCAAGCAGCAGATTACGCGCAGAAAAAAAG
GATCTCAAGAAGATCCTTTGATCTTTTCTACGGGGTCTGACGCTCAGTGGAACGAAAACTCACGTTAAGG
GATTTTGGTCATGAGATTATCAAAAAGGATCTTCACCTAGATCCTTTTAAATTAAAAATGAAGTTTTAAA
TCAATCTAAAGTATATATGAGTAAACTTGGTCTGACAGTTACCAATGCTTAATCAGTGAGGCACCTATCT
CAGCGATCTGTCTATTTCGTTCATCCATAGTTGCCTGACTCCCCGTCGTGTAGATAACTACGATACGGGA
GGGCTTACCATCTGGCCCCAGTGCTGCAATGATACCGCGAGACCCACGCTCACCGGCTCCAGATTTATCA
GCAATAAACCAGCCAGCCGGAAGGGCCGAGCGCAGAAGTGGTCCTGCAACTTTATCCGCCTCCATCCAGT
CTATTAATTGTTGCCGGGAAGCTAGAGTAAGTAGTTCGCCAGTTAATAGTTTGCGCAACGTTGTTGCCAT
TGCTACAGGCATCGTGGTGTCACGCTCGTCGTTTGGTATGGCTTCATTCAGCTCCGGTTCCCAACGATCA
AGGCGAGTTACATGATCCCCCATGTTGTGCAAAAAAGCGGTTAGCTCCTTCGGTCCTCCGATCGTTGTCA
GAAGTAAGTTGGCCGCAGTGTTATCACTCATGGTTATGGCAGCACTGCATAATTCTCTTACTGTCATGCC
ATCCGTAAGATGCTTTTCTGTGACTGGTGAGTACTCAACCAAGTCATTCTGAGAATAGTGTATGCGGCGA
CCGAGTTGCTCTTGCCCGGCGTCAATACGGGATAATACCGCGCCACATAGCAGAACTTTAAAAGTGCTCA
TCATTGGAAAACGTTCTTCGGGGCGAAAACTCTCAAGGATCTTACCGCTGTTGAGATCCAGTTCGATGTA
ACCCACTCGTGCACCCAACTGATCTTCAGCATCTTTTACTTTCACCAGCGTTTCTGGGTGAGCAAAAACA
GGAAGGCAAAATGCCGCAAAAAAGGGAATAAGGGCGACACGGAAATGTTGAATACTCATACTCTTCCTTT
TTCAATATTATTGAAGCATTTATCAGGGTTATTGTCTCATGAGCGGATACATATTTGAATGTATTTAGAA
AAATAAACAAATAGGGGTTCCGCGCACATTTCCCCGAAAAGTGCCACCTGACGTCTAAGAAACCATTATT
ATCATGACATTAACCTATAAAAATAGGCGTATCACGAGGCCCTTTCGTCTCGCGCGTTTCGGTGATGACG
GTGAAAACCTCTGACACATGCAGCTCCCGGAGACGGTCACAGCTTGTCTGTAAGCGGATGCCGGGAGCAG
ACAAGCCCGTCAGGGCGCGTCAGCGGGTGTTGGCGGGTGTCGGGGCTGGCTTAACTATGCGGCATCAGAG
CAGATTGTACTGAGAGTGCACCATATGCGGTGTGAAATACCGCACAGATGCGTAAGGAGAAAATACCGCA
TCAGGCGCCATTCGCCATTCAGGCTGCGCAACTGTTGGGAAGGGCGATCGGTGCGGGCCTCTTCGCTATT
ACGCCAGCTGGCGAAAGGGGGATGTGCTGCAAGGCGATTAAGTTGGGTAACGCCAGGGTTTTCCCAGTCA
CGACGTTGTAAAACGACGGCGCAAGGAATGGTGCATGCAAGGAGATGGCGCCCAACAGTCCCCCGGCCAC
GGGGCCTGCCACCATACCCACGCCGAAACAAGCGCTCATGAGCCCGAAGTGGCGAGCCCGATCTTCCCCA
TCGGTGATGTCGGCGATATAGGCGCCAGCAACCGCACCTGTGGCGCCGGTGATGCCGGCCACGATGCGTC
CGGCGTAGAGGCGATTAGTCCAATTTGTTAAAGACAGGATATCAGTGGTCCAGGCTCTAGTTTTGACTCA
ACAATATCACCAGCTGAAGCCTATAGAGTACGAGCCATAGATAAAATAAAAGATTTTATTTAGTCTCCAG
AAAAAGGGGGGAA
Features (pLannotate 1.2.2; 22 found; start..end, strand, type, name):
    579..920     +  misc_feature   MESV Ψ: packaging signal of murine embryonic stem cell virus
    987..1403    +  CDS            gag (truncated): truncated Moloney murine leukemia virus (MMLV) gag gene lacking the start codon
   1422..2879    +  CDS            Erg: ERG_MOUSE - Also known as Erg-3. Experimental evidence at protein level: Swiss-Prot protein existence level 1. Transcriptional regulator. May participate in transcriptional regulation through the recruitment of SETDB1 histone methyltransferase and subsequent modification of local chromatin structure. From Mus musculus (Mouse).
   2893..3392    +  promoter       PGK promoter: mouse phosphoglycerate kinase 1 promoter
   3413..4012    +  CDS            PuroR: puromycin N-acetyltransferase; pac from Streptomyces alboniger; confers resistance to puromycin
   4178..4640    +  misc_feature   IRES: internal ribosome entry site (IRES) of the encephalomyocarditis virus (EMCV)
   4654..5373    +  CDS            EGFP: the original enhanced GFP (Yang et al., 1996) mammalian codon-optimized
   5390..5416    +  misc_feature   MCS (fragment): pBluescript multiple cloning site
   5475..5989    +  LTR            3' LTR: 3' long terminal repeat from murine embryonic stem cell virus
   6182..6198    -  protein_bind   lac operator: The lac repressor binds to the lac operator to inhibit transcription in E. coli. This inhibition can be relieved by adding lactose or isopropyl-β-D-thiogalactopyranoside (IPTG). lac repressor encoded by lacI
   6206..6236    -  promoter       lac promoter: promoter for the E. coli lac operon
   6251..6272    -  protein_bind   CAP binding site: CAP binding activates transcription in the presence of cAMP. E. coli catabolite activator protein
   6285..6377    -  CDS            lacI (fragment): lac repressor; lacI; The lac repressor binds to the lac operator to inhibit transcription in E. coli. This inhibition can be relieved by adding lactose or isopropyl-β-D-thiogalactopyranoside (IPTG).
   6560..7148    -  rep_origin     ori: high-copy-number ColE1/pMB1/pBR322/pUC origin of replication
   7319..8179    -  CDS            AmpR: β-lactamase; bla; confers resistance to ampicillin, carbenicillin, and related antibiotics
   8180..8284    -  promoter       AmpR promoter: bla
   8379..8414    +  CDS            rop (fragment): Rop protein, which maintains plasmids at low copy number; rop
   8516..8615    +  misc_feature   bom (fragment): basis of mobility region from pBR322
   8621..8770    -  CDS            lacZα (fragment): LacZα fragment of β-galactosidase; lacZ fragment
   8770..8971    -  CDS            TcR (fragment): tetracycline efflux protein; tet; confers resistance to tetracycline
   8972..9070    +  CDS            env (fragment): murine leukemia virus gPr80 envelope polyprotein precursor; env; proteolytically cleaved into gp70SU and p15TM subunits
   9112..515     +  LTR            5' LTR (across the origin): 5' long terminal repeat from murine embryonic stem cell virus
