[The description below was written by a language model from this plasmid's Addgene catalogue record and pLannotate feature annotations shown in this document.]
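Description:
MSCV PIG Erg is a murine stem cell virus (MSCV)-based retroviral expression plasmid built on the MSCV PIG (Puro-IRES-GFP) backbone for delivering mouse Erg, an ETS-family transcriptional regulator, into mammalian cells. In bacteria it is maintained by a high-copy ColE1/pUC-type origin and selected through the β-lactamase (AmpR) gene. The remaining bacterial annotations (fragments of lacI, lacZα, rop, bom, TcR and a lac promoter/operator) are non-functional remnants of earlier cloning vectors.

The proviral portion is flanked by MESV-derived 5′ and 3′ long terminal repeats. Downstream of the 5′ LTR lie the Ψ packaging signal and a truncated gag segment lacking its start codon, which together promote efficient encapsidation of the genomic RNA when gag, pol and env are supplied in trans by packaging cells. The Erg coding sequence of roughly 1.46 kb, cloned via BglII and EcoRI sites, sits immediately after this region and is transcribed from the 5′ LTR. A separate internal cassette follows, in which the mouse PGK promoter drives a bicistronic transcript encoding puromycin N-acetyltransferase and, via an EMCV IRES, EGFP. Transduced cells can therefore be selected with puromycin or tracked and sorted by green fluorescence, both markers reporting integration of the provirus that carries Erg.

The associated publication concerns hematopoietic transcription factors and BET bromodomain inhibition in acute myeloid leukemia, consistent with use for stable ectopic Erg expression. The catalogue gives a total size of 7,761 bp, whereas the assembled sequence underlying the feature table is 9,113 nt. The record does not explain this discrepancy.
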