Addgene plasmid #66984: MSCV PIG Erg
Purpose: Retroviral expression plasmid for mouse Erg expression; containing bicistronic IRES-GFP
Depositing lab: Christopher Vakoc. Depositing organization: Cold Spring Harbor Laboratory. Publication: BET Bromodomain Inhibition Suppresses the Function of Hematopoietic Transcription Factors in Acute Myeloid Leukemia. Roe JS, Mercan F, Rivera K, Pappin DJ, Vakoc CR. Mol Cell. 2015 May 12. pii: S1097-2765(15)00267-1. doi: 10.1016/j.molcel.2015.04.011. PubMed 25982114.
Backbone
  Vector backbone: MSCV PIG
  Backbone manufacturer: Addgene Plasmid #18751
  Backbone size w/o insert (bp): 6300
  Total vector size (bp): 7761
  Vector type: Retroviral
  Selectable markers: Puromycin
Growth in bacteria
  Bacterial resistance: Ampicillin, 100 μg/mL
  Growth temperature: 37°C
  Growth strain: DH5alpha
  Copy number: High Copy
Gene/Insert
  Gene/Insert name: Erg
  Species: M. musculus (mouse)
  Insert size (bp): 1461
  GenBank ID: NM_133659.3
  Entrez Gene: Erg (a.k.a. D030036I24Rik)
  Promoter: LTR
  Cloning method: Restriction Enzyme; 5′ cloning site BglII (not destroyed); 3′ cloning site EcoRI (destroyed during cloning)
  Sequencing primers: 5′ MSCV
Terms and licenses: Academic/Nonprofit Terms; Industry Terms: Not Available to Industry
How to cite: MSCV PIG Erg was a gift from Christopher Vakoc (Addgene plasmid # 66984 ; http://n2t.net/addgene:66984 ; RRID:Addgene_66984)
