>Addgene plasmid #66984 | MSCV PIG Erg | addgene partial sequence | sequence record 118679 | pLXSN5 5'-CCCTTGAACCTCCTCGTTCGACC-3'
ATCCTCCCTTTATCCAGCCCTCACTCCTTCTCTAGGCGCCGGAATTAGATCTGCCAGCATGATCCAGACT
GTACCTGACCCAGCAGCTCATATTAAGGAGGCCTTGTCAGTTGTGAGCGAGGACCAGTCACTATTTGAGT
GTGCCTACGGAACGCCACACCTGGCTAAGACAGAGATGACCGCATCCTCTTCCAGTGACTATGGCCAGAC
ATCCAAGATGAGTCCCAGAGTCCCTCAGCAGGACTGGCTGTCTCAAGCCCCAGCCAGGGTCACCATCAAG
ATGGAGTGCAACCCTAGTCAGGTGAATGGTTCCAGGAACTCACCTGATGAGTGCAGTGTGAACAAAGGTG
GGAAGATGGTGGGCAGCCCGGATACTGTGGGGATGAGCTACGGCAGCTACATGGAGGAGAAGCATGTGCC
GCCTCCCAATATGACCACAAATGAGCGCAGAGTGATCGTCCCTGCAGATCCTACTCTGTGGAGCACAGAC
CATGTCCGACAGTGGCTGGAGTGGGCGGTGAAAGAATATGGCCTCCTCGATGTGGACGTCTTACTATTTC
AGAATATCGATGGGAAGGAGCTGTGCAAGATGACAAAGGATGACTTCCAGCGGCTCACGCCGAGCTACAA
TGCCGACATTCTTCTCTCACATCTCCACTACCTCAGAGAGACTCCCCTTCCACATCTGACTTCCGATGAC
GTTGATAAGGCTTTACAAAACTCTCCACGGTTAATGCATGCCAGAAACACAGGGGGTGCAGCTTTTATTT
TCCCAAATACTTCAGTATATCCCGAAGCTACGCAAAGAATTACAACTAGGCCAGATTTACCTTATGAGCC
TCCCAGGAGATCAGCCTGGACCGGCCACAGCCACCTCACCCCTCAGTCCAAAGCTGCTCAGCCATCTCCC
TCTGCAGTGCCCAAAACTGAAGACCAGCGTCCTCAGTTAGATCCTTACCAGATCCTGGG
