>Addgene plasmid #66984 | MSCV PIG Erg | addgene partial sequence | sequence record 118681 | PGK-A3 5'-GGCGCCTACCGGTGGATGTGGAATGTGTG-3'
GGCCAGAGGCCACTTGTGTAGCGCCAAGTGCCCAGCGGGGCTGCTAAAGCGCATGCTCCAGACTGCCTTG
GGAAAAGCGCCTCCCCTACCCGGTAGAATTGCTAGTAGTAGGTGCCCAGGTGAGAGGGCATATGGCTGGC
TGGGAGCCTAGTGTTCGGGTAGATGCCCCCAGTCGGTGAATTCCAGTATGGGTTCGGGGAAGCAAAGAAA
CTGGAAGATGTGACTGGGAGAGCGGGAGGGTGGGGAGACACAAAGTTCATCTTCTGGGGGTGGGCGTGAT
AGGAGCCCATGTATGGCAGGTCGGAGGGGTACTTGTACAGGGACGACTCAGGAGGGTGGGGCTGCAGGGC
CTGGGCAATCCCGTGGAAGTCAAACTTGTAGGCGTAGCGCTTCCCGTGCACCTTGGTCATGATGTTTTTG
TCGTAGTAGTAGCGGAGGGCGCGGCTGAGCTTGTCATAGTTCATGTTGGGCTTGCTCTTCCTCTCCCCCC
AGCGCCGAGCCACCTCGTCCGGGTCTGTCATCTTGAACTCCCCGTTGGTGCCTTCCCAGGTGATGCAGTT
GGAGTTGGAGCTGTCTGACAGGAGTTCGAGCAGGAACTGCCACAGCTGGATCTGGCCACTACCTGGATTA
GCAAGGCGGCTACTGGTCGGTCCCAGGATCTGGTAAGGATCTAACTGAGGACGCTGGTCTTCAGTTTTGG
GCACTGCAGAGGGAGATGGCTGAGCAGCTTTGGACTGAGGGGTGAGGTGGCTGTGGCCGGTCCAGGCTGA
TCTCCTGGGAGGCTCATAAGGTAAATCTGGCCTAGTTGTAATTCTTTGCGTAGCTTCGGGATATACTGAA
GTATTTGGGAAAATAAAAGCTGCACCCC
